>Addgene plasmid #57442 | mEos2-Zyxin-C-14 | depositor partial sequence | sequence record 88576 | insert sequence
GTGACGTCAGATCCGCTAGCGCTACCGGTCGCCACCATGAGTGCGATTAAGCCAGACATGAAGATCAAAC
TCCGTATGGAAGGCAACGTAAACGGGCACCACTTTGTGATCGACGGAGATGGTACAGGCAAGCCTTTTGA
GGGAAAACAGAGTATGGATCTTGAAGTCAAAGAGGGCGGACCTCTGCCTTTTGCCTTTGATATCCTGACC
ACTGCATTCCATTACGGCAACAGGGTATTCGCCAAATATCCAGACAACATACAAGACTATTTTAAGCAGT
CGTTTCCTAAGGGGTATTCGTGGGAACGAAGCTTGACTTTCGAAGACGGGGGCATTTGCATTGCCAGAAA
CGACATAACAATGGAAGGGGACACTTTCTATAATAAAGTTCGATTTTATGGTACCAACTTTCCCGCCAAT
GGTCCAGTTATGCAGAAGAAGACGCTGAAATGGGAGCCCTCCACTGAGAAAATGTATGTGCGTGATGGAG
TGCTGACGGGTGATATTCATATGGCTTTGTTGCTTGAAGGAAATGCCCATTACCGATGTGACTTCAGAAC
TACTTACAAAGCTAAGGAGAAGGGTGTCAAGTTACCAGGCTACCACTTTGTGGACCACTGCATTGAGATT
TTAAGCCATGACAAAGATTACAACAAGGTTAAGCTGTATGAGCATGCTGTTGCTCATTCTGGATTGCCTG
ACAATGCCAGACGATCCGGACTCAGATCTCGAGCTCAAGCTTCGAATTCCATGGCGGCCCCCCGCCCGTC
TCCCGCGATCCCCGTTTCGGTCTCGGCTCCGGCTTTTTACGCCCCGCAGAAGAAGTTCGGCCCTGTGGTG
GCCCCAAAGCCCAAAGTGAATCCCTTCCGGCCCAGGGACAGCGAGCCTCCCCCGGCACCCGGGGCCCAGC
GCGCACAGATGGGCCGGGTGGGCGATATTCCCCCGCCGCCCCCGGAAGACTTTCCCCTGCCTCCACCTCC
CCTTGCTGGGGATGGCGACGATGCAGAGGGTGCTCTGGGAGGTGCCTTCCCGCCGCCCCCTCCCCCGATC
GAGGAATCATTTCCCCCTGCGCCTCTGGAGGAGGAGATCTTCCCTTCCCCGCCGCCTCCTCCGGAGGAGG
AGGGAGGGCCTGAGGCCCCCATACCGCCCCCACCACAGCCCAGGGAGAAGGTGAGCAGTATTGATTTGGA
GATCGACTCTCTGTCCTCACTGCTGGATGACATGACCAAGAATGATCCTTTCAAAGCCCGGGTGTCATCT
GGATATGTGCCCCCACCAGTGGCCACTCCATTCAGTTCCAAGTCCAGTACCAAGCCTGCAGCCGGGGGCA
CAGCACCCCTGCCTCCTTGGAAGTCCCCTTCCAGCTCCCAGCCTCTGCCCCAGGTTCCGGCTCCGGCTCA
GAGCCAGACACAGTTCCATGTTCAGCCCCAGCCCCAGCCCAAGCCTCAGGTCCAACTCCATGTCCAGTCC
CAGACCCAGCCTGTGTCTTTGGCTAACACCCAGCCCCGAGGGCCCCCAGCCTCATCTCCGGCTCCAGCCC
CTAAGTTTTCTCCAGTGACTCCTAAGTTTACTCCTGTGGCTTCCAAGTTCAGTCCTGGAGCCCCAGGTGG
ATCTGGGTCACAACCAAATCAAAAATTGGGGCACCCCGAAGCTCTTTCTGCTGGCACAGGCTCCCCTCAA
CCTCCCAGCTTCACCTATGCCCAGCAGAGGGAGAAGCCCCGAGTGCAGGAGAAGCAGCACCCCGTGCCCC
CACCGGCTCAGAACCAAAACCAGGTGCGCTCCCCTGGGGCCCCAGGGCCCCTGACTCTGAAGGAGGTGGA
GGAGCTGGAGCAGCTGACCCAGCAGCTAATGCAGGACATGGAGCATCCTCAGAGGCAGAATGTGGCTGTC
AACGAACTCTGCGGCCGATGCCATCAACCCCTGGCCCGGGCGCAGCCAGCCGTCCGCGCTCTAGGGCAGC
TGTTCCACATCGCCTGCTTCACCTGCCACCAGTGTGCGCAGCAGCTCCAGGGCCAGCAGTTCTACAGTCT
GGAGGGGGCGCCGTACTGCGAGGGCTGTTACACTGACACCCTGGAGAAGTGTAACACCTGCGGGGAGCCC
ATCACTGACCGCATGCTGAGGGCCACGGGCAAGGCCTATCACCCGCACTGCTTCACCTGTGTGGTCTGCG
CCCGCCCCCTGGAGGGCACCTCCTTCATCGTGGACCAGGCCAACCGGCCCCACTGTGTCCCCGACTACCA
CAAGCAGTACGCCCCGAGGTGCTCCGTCTGCTCTGAGCCCATCATGCCTGAGCCTGGCCGAGATGAGACT
GTGCGAGTGGTCGCCCTGGACAAGAACTTCCACATGAAGTGTTACAAGTGTGAGGACTGCGGGAAGCCCC
TGTCGATTGAGGCAGATGACAATGGCTGCTTCCCCCTGGACGGTCACGTGCTCTGTCGGAAGTGCCACAC
TGCTAGAGCCCAGACCTAAGAATTCTGCAGTCGACGGTACCGCGGGCCCGGGATCCACCGGATCTAGATA
ACTGATCATAATCAGCCATACCACATT
