>Addgene plasmid #57442 | mEos2-Zyxin-C-14 | addgene partial sequence | sequence record 151704 | AllEos-F 5'-GGAGAAGGGTGTCAAGTTAC-3'
CATTGAGATTTTAAGCCATGACAAAGATTACAACAAGGTTAAGCTGTATGAGCATGCTGTTGCTCATTCT
GGATTGCCTGACAATGCCAGACGATCCGGACTCAGATCTCGAGCTCAAGCTTCGAATTCCATGGCGGCCC
CCCGCCCGTCTCCCGCGATCCCCGTTTCGGTCTCGGCTCCGGCTTTTTACGCCCCGCAGAAGAAGTTCGG
CCCTGTGGTGGCCCCAAAGCCCAAAGTGAATCCCTTCCGGCCCAGGGACAGCGAGCCTCCCCCGGCACCC
GGGGCCCAGCGCGCACAGATGGGCCGGGTGGGCGATATTCCCCCGCCGCCCCCGGAAGACTTTCCCCTGC
CTCCACCTCCCCTTGCTGGGGATGGCGACGATGCAGAGGGTGCTCTGGGAGGTGCCTTCCCGCCGCCCCC
TCCCCCGATCGAGGAATCATTTCCCCCTGCGCCTCTGGAGGAGGAGATCTTCCCTTCCCCGCCGCCTCCT
CCGGAGGAGGAGGGAGGGCCTGAGGCCCCCATACCGCCCCCACCACAGCCCAGGGAGAAGGTGAGCAGTA
TTGATTTGGAGATCGACTCTCTGTCCTCACTGCTGGATGACATGACCAAGAATGATCCTTTCAAAGCCCG
GGTGTCATCTGGATATGTGCCCCCACCAGTGGCCACTCCATTCAGTTCCAAGTCCAGTACCAAGCCTGCA
GCCGGGGGCACAGCACCCCTGCCTCCTTGGAAGTCCCCTTCCAGCTCCCAGCCTCTGCCCCAGGTTCCGG
CTCCGGCTCAGAGCCAGACACAGTTCCATGTTCAGCCCCAGCCCCAGCCCAAGCCTCAGGTC
