[The description below was written by a language model from this plasmid's Addgene catalogue record.]
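Description:
mEos2-Zyxin-C-14 is a mammalian expression plasmid built on the mEos2-C1 backbone (about 4.75 kb without the insert), a C1-style fluorescent protein fusion vector. It is maintained as a high-copy plasmid in E. coli under kanamycin selection, and it carries a neomycin resistance marker so that transfected mammalian cells can be selected with G418. No feature table accompanies the record, so the origin of replication and the exact layout of the resistance cassette are not stated. The listed 3′ sequencing primer implies an SV40 polyadenylation signal downstream of the insert.

The payload is human zyxin (ZYX, corresponding to reference transcript NM_003461) expressed from the CMV promoter, which drives strong constitutive transcription in most mammalian cell lines. mEos2 is supplied by the backbone and sits at the N-terminus of zyxin, so the fusion reads mEos2 followed by zyxin. The "14" in the name probably refers to the linker length between the two proteins, but the record does not confirm this, and the cloning method is listed as unknown. mEos2 is a monomeric green-to-red photoconvertible fluorescent protein, which accounts for the two spectral pairs recorded: excitation/emission of 505/516 nm for the green state and 569/581 nm for the converted red state.

Zyxin is a component of focal adhesions, and the stated purpose of the construct is as a focal adhesion localization marker. The photoconvertible tag makes it suited to live-cell imaging of adhesion sites, optical highlighting and tracking of protein subpopulations, and localization-based super-resolution microscopy, although the record does not list specific applications.
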