Addgene plasmid #57442: mEos2-Zyxin-C-14
Purpose: Localization: Focal Adhesions, Excitation: 505 / 569, Emission: 516 / 581
Depositing lab: Michael Davidson. Depositing organization: Florida State University, Tallahassee.
Backbone
  Vector backbone: mEos2-C1
  Backbone size w/o insert (bp): 4750
  Vector type: Mammalian Expression
  Selectable markers: Neomycin (select with G418)
Growth in bacteria
  Bacterial resistance: Kanamycin, 50 μg/mL
  Growth temperature: 37°C
  Growth strain: DH5alpha
  Copy number: High Copy
Gene/Insert
  Gene/Insert name: Zyxin (alt name: NM_003461)
  Species: H. sapiens (human)
  Entrez Gene: ZYX (a.k.a. ESP-2, HED-2)
  Promoter: CMV
  Tag / fusion protein: mEos2 (N terminal on backbone)
  Cloning method: Unknown
  Sequencing primers: 5′ CMV-F; 3′ SV40pA-R
Terms and licenses: Academic/Nonprofit Terms; Industry Terms
Depositor comments: . Excitation = 505 / 569; Emission = 516 / 581
How to cite: mEos2-Zyxin-C-14 was a gift from Michael Davidson (Addgene plasmid # 57442 ; http://n2t.net/addgene:57442 ; RRID:Addgene_57442)
